>Addgene plasmid #176146 | pLV-Hygro-EF1A-EGFP-PARP1 | addgene full sequence | sequence record 353164 | Addgene NGS Result
AATGTAGTCTTATGCAATACTCTTGTAGTCTTGCAACATGGTAACGATGAGTTAGCAACATGCCTTACAA
GGAGAGAAAAAGCACCGTGCATGCCGATTGGTGGAAGTAAGGTGGTACGATCGTGCCTTATTAGGAAGGC
AACAGACGGGTCTGACATGGATTGGACGAACCACTGAATTGCCGCATTGCAGAGATATTGTATTTAAGTG
CCTAGCTCGATACATAAACGGGTCTCTCTGGTTAGACCAGATCTGAGCCTGGGAGCTCTCTGGCTAACTA
GGGAACCCACTGCTTAAGCCTCAATAAAGCTTGCCTTGAGTGCTTCAAGTAGTGTGTGCCCGTCTGTTGT
GTGACTCTGGTAACTAGAGATCCCTCAGACCCTTTTAGTCAGTGTGGAAAATCTCTAGCAGTGGCGCCCG
AACAGGGACTTGAAAGCGAAAGGGAAACCAGAGGAGCTCTCTCGACGCAGGACTCGGCTTGCTGAAGCGC
GCACGGCAAGAGGCGAGGGGCGGCGACTGGTGAGTACGCCAAAAATTTTGACTAGCGGAGGCTAGAAGGA
GAGAGATGGGTGCGAGAGCGTCAGTATTAAGCGGGGGAGAATTAGATCGCGATGGGAAAAAATTCGGTTA
AGGCCAGGGGGAAAGAAAAAATATAAATTAAAACATATAGTATGGGCAAGCAGGGAGCTAGAACGATTCG
CAGTTAATCCTGGCCTGTTAGAAACATCAGAAGGCTGTAGACAAATACTGGGACAGCTACAACCATCCCT
TCAGACAGGATCAGAAGAACTTAGATCATTATATAATACAGTAGCAACCCTCTATTGTGTGCATCAAAGG
ATAGAGATAAAAGACACCAAGGAAGCTTTAGACAAGATAGAGGAAGAGCAAAACAAAAGTAAGACCACCG
CACAGCAAGCGGCCGCTGATCTTCAGACCTGGAGGAGGAGATATGAGGGACAATTGGAGAAGTGAATTAT
ATAAATATAAAGTAGTAAAAATTGAACCATTAGGAGTAGCACCCACCAAGGCAAAGAGAAGAGTGGTGCA
GAGAGAAAAAAGAGCAGTGGGAATAGGAGCTTTGTTCCTTGGGTTCTTGGGAGCAGCAGGAAGCACTATG
GGCGCAGCGTCAATGACGCTGACGGTACAGGCCAGACAATTATTGTCTGGTATAGTGCAGCAGCAGAACA
ATTTGCTGAGGGCTATTGAGGCGCAACAGCATCTGTTGCAACTCACAGTCTGGGGCATCAAGCAGCTCCA
GGCAAGAATCCTGGCTGTGGAAAGATACCTAAAGGATCAACAGCTCCTGGGGATTTGGGGTTGCTCTGGA
AAACTCATTTGCACCACTGCTGTGCCTTGGAATGCTAGTTGGAGTAATAAATCTCTGGAACAGATTTGGA
ATCACACGACCTGGATGGAGTGGGACAGAGAAATTAACAATTACACAAGCTTAATACACTCCTTAATTGA
AGAATCGCAAAACCAGCAAGAAAAGAATGAACAAGAATTATTGGAATTAGATAAATGGGCAAGTTTGTGG
AATTGGTTTAACATAACAAATTGGCTGTGGTATATAAAATTATTCATAATGATAGTAGGAGGCTTGGTAG
GTTTAAGAATAGTTTTTGCTGTACTTTCTATAGTGAATAGAGTTAGGCAGGGATATTCACCATTATCGTT
TCAGACCCACCTCCCAACCCCGAGGGGACCCGACAGGCCCGAAGGAATAGAAGAAGAAGGTGGAGAGAGA
GACAGAGACAGATCCATTCGATTAGTGAACGGATCTCGACGGTATCGCTAGCTTTTAAAAGAAAAGGGGG
GATTGGGGGGTACAGTGCAGGGGAAAGAATAGTAGACATAATAGCAACAGACATACAAACTAAAGAATTA
CAAAAACAAATTACAAAAATTCAAAATTTTACTAGTGATTATCGGATCAACTTTGTATAGAAAAGTTGGG
CTCCGGTGCCCGTCAGTGGGCAGAGCGCACATCGCCCACAGTCCCCGAGAAGTTGGGGGGAGGGGTCGGC
AATTGAACCGGTGCCTAGAGAAGGTGGCGCGGGGTAAACTGGGAAAGTGATGTCGTGTACTGGCTCCGCC
TTTTTCCCGAGGGTGGGGGAGAACCGTATATAAGTGCAGTAGTCGCCGTGAACGTTCTTTTTCGCAACGG
GTTTGCCGCCAGAACACAGGTAAGTGCCGTGTGTGGTTCCCGCGGGCCTGGCCTCTTTACGGGTTATGGC
CCTTGCGTGCCTTGAATTACTTCCACCTGGCTGCAGTACGTGATTCTTGATCCCGAGCTTCGGGTTGGAA
GTGGGTGGGAGAGTTCGAGGCCTTGCGCTTAAGGAGCCCCTTCGCCTCGTGCTTGAGTTGAGGCCTGGCC
TGGGCGCTGGGGCCGCCGCGTGCGAATCTGGTGGCACCTTCGCGCCTGTCTCGCTGCTTTCGATAAGTCT
CTAGCCATTTAAAATTTTTGATGACCTGCTGCGACGCTTTTTTTCTGGCAAGATAGTCTTGTAAATGCGG
GCCAAGATCTGCACACTGGTATTTCGGTTTTTGGGGCCGCGGGCGGCGACGGGGCCCGTGCGTCCCAGCG
CACATGTTCGGCGAGGCGGGGCCTGCGAGCGCGGCCACCGAGAATCGGACGGGGGTAGTCTCAAGCTGGC
CGGCCTGCTCTGGTGCCTGGTCTCGCGCCGCCGTGTATCGCCCCGCCCTGGGCGGCAAGGCTGGCCCGGT
CGGCACCAGTTGCGTGAGCGGAAAGATGGCCGCTTCCCGGCCCTGCTGCAGGGAGCTCAAAATGGAGGAC
GCGGCGCTCGGGAGAGCGGGCGGGTGAGTCACCCACACAAAGGAAAAGGGCCTTTCCGTCCTCAGCCGTC
GCTTCATGTGACTCCACGGAGTACCGGGCGCCGTCCAGGCACCTCGATTAGTTCTCGAGCTTTTGGAGTA
CGTCGTCTTTAGGTTGGGGGGAGGGGTTTTATGCGATGGAGTTTCCCCACACTGAGTGGGTGGAGACTGA
AGTTAGGCCAGCTTGGCACTTGATGTAATTCTCCTTGGAATTTGCCCTTTTTGAGTTTGGATCTTGGTTC
ATTCTCAAGCCTCAGACAGTGGTTCAAAGTTTTTTTCTTCCATTTCAGGTGTCGTGACAAGTTTGTACAA
AAAAGCAGGCTGCCACCATGGTGAGCAAGGGCGAGGAGCTGTTCACCGGGGTGGTGCCCATCCTGGTCGA
GCTGGACGGCGACGTAAACGGCCACAAGTTCAGCGTGTCCGGCGAGGGCGAGGGCGATGCCACCTACGGC
AAGCTGACCCTGAAGTTCATCTGCACCACCGGCAAGCTGCCCGTGCCCTGGCCCACCCTCGTGACCACCC
TGACCTACGGCGTGCAGTGCTTCAGCCGCTACCCCGACCACATGAAGCAGCACGACTTCTTCAAGTCCGC
CATGCCCGAAGGCTACGTCCAGGAGCGCACCATCTTCTTCAAGGACGACGGCAACTACAAGACCCGCGCC
GAGGTGAAGTTCGAGGGCGACACCCTGGTGAACCGCATCGAGCTGAAGGGCATCGACTTCAAGGAGGACG
GCAACATCCTGGGGCACAAGCTGGAGTACAACTACAACAGCCACAACGTCTATATCATGGCCGACAAGCA
GAAGAACGGCATCAAGGTGAACTTCAAGATCCGCCACAACATCGAGGACGGCAGCGTGCAGCTCGCCGAC
CACTACCAGCAGAACACCCCCATCGGCGACGGCCCCGTGCTGCTGCCCGACAACCACTACCTGAGCACCC
AGTCCGCCCTGAGCAAAGACCCCAACGAGAAGCGCGATCACATGGTCCTGCTGGAGTTCGTGACCGCCGC
CGGGATCACTCTCGGCATGGACGAGCTGTACAAGATGGCGGAGTCTTCGGATAAGCTCTATCGAGTCGAG
TACGCCAAGAGCGGGCGCGCCTCTTGCAAGAAATGCAGCGAGAGCATCCCCAAGGACTCGCTCCGGATGG
CCATCATGGTGCAGTCGCCCATGTTTGATGGAAAAGTCCCACACTGGTACCACTTCTCCTGCTTCTGGAA
GGTGGGCCACTCCATCCGGCACCCTGACGTTGAGGTGGATGGGTTCTCTGAGCTTCGGTGGGATGACCAG
CAGAAAGTCAAGAAGACAGCGGAAGCTGGAGGAGTGACAGGCAAAGGCCAGGATGGAATTGGTAGCAAGG
CAGAGAAGACTCTGGGTGACTTTGCAGCAGAGTATGCCAAGTCCAACAGAAGTACGTGCAAGGGGTGTAT
GGAGAAGATAGAAAAGGGCCAGGTGCGCCTGTCCAAGAAGATGGTGGACCCGGAGAAGCCACAGCTAGGC
ATGATTGACCGCTGGTACCATCCAGGCTGCTTTGTCAAGAACAGGGAGGAGCTGGGTTTCCGGCCCGAGT
ACAGTGCGAGTCAGCTCAAGGGCTTCAGCCTCCTTGCTACAGAGGATAAAGAAGCCCTGAAGAAGCAGCT
CCCAGGAGTCAAGAGTGAAGGAAAGAGAAAAGGCGATGAGGTGGATGGAGTGGATGAAGTGGCGAAGAAG
AAATCTAAAAAAGAAAAAGACAAGGATAGTAAGCTTGAAAAAGCCCTAAAGGCTCAGAACGACCTGATCT
GGAACATCAAGGACGAGCTAAAGAAAGTGTGTTCAACTAATGACCTGAAGGAGCTACTCATCTTCAACAA
GCAGCAAGTGCCTTCTGGGGAGTCGGCGATCTTGGACCGAGTAGCTGATGGCATGGTGTTCGGTGCCCTC
CTTCCCTGCGAGGAATGCTCGGGTCAGCTGGTCTTCAAGAGCGATGCCTATTACTGCACTGGGGACGTCA
CTGCCTGGACCAAGTGTATGGTCAAGACACAGACACCCAACCGGAAGGAGTGGGTAACCCCAAAGGAATT
CCGAGAAATCTCTTACCTCAAGAAATTGAAGGTTAAAAAACAGGACCGTATATTCCCCCCAGAAACCAGC
GCCTCCGTGGCGGCCACGCCTCCGCCCTCCACAGCCTCGGCTCCTGCTGCTGTGAACTCCTCTGCTTCAG
CAGATAAGCCATTATCCAACATGAAGATCCTGACTCTCGGGAAGCTGTCCCGGAACAAGGATGAAGTGAA
GGCCATGATTGAGAAACTCGGGGGGAAGTTGACGGGGACGGCCAACAAGGCTTCCCTGTGCATCAGCACC
AAAAAGGAGGTGGAAAAGATGAATAAGAAGATGGAGGAAGTAAAGGAAGCCAACATCCGAGTTGTGTCTG
AGGACTTCCTCCAGGACGTCTCCGCCTCCACCAAGAGCCTTCAGGAGTTGTTCTTAGCGCACATCTTGTC
CCCTTGGGGGGCAGAGGTGAAGGCAGAGCCTGTTGAAGTTGTGGCCCCAAGAGGGAAGTCAGGGGCTGCG
CTCTCCAAAAAAAGCAAGGGCCAGGTCAAGGAGGAAGGTATCAACAAATCTGAAAAGAGAATGAAATTAA
CTCTTAAAGGAGGAGCAGCTGTGGATCCTGATTCTGGACTGGAACACTCTGCGCATGTCCTGGAGAAAGG
TGGGAAGGTCTTCAGTGCCACCCTTGGCCTGGTGGACATCGTTAAAGGAACCAACTCCTACTACAAGCTG
CAGCTTCTGGAGGACGACAAGGAAAACAGGTATTGGATATTCAGGTCCTGGGGCCGTGTGGGTACGGTGA
TCGGTAGCAACAAACTGGAACAGATGCCGTCCAAGGAGGATGCCATTGAGCACTTCATGAAATTATATGA
AGAAAAAACCGGGAACGCTTGGCACTCCAAAAATTTCACGAAGTATCCCAAAAAGTTCTACCCCCTGGAG
ATTGACTATGGCCAGGATGAAGAGGCAGTGAAGAAGCTGACAGTAAATCCTGGCACCAAGTCCAAGCTCC
CCAAGCCAGTTCAGGACCTCATCAAGATGATCTTTGATGTGGAAAGTATGAAGAAAGCCATGGTGGAGTA
TGAGATCGACCTTCAGAAGATGCCCTTGGGGAAGCTGAGCAAAAGGCAGATCCAGGCCGCATACTCCATC
CTCAGTGAGGTCCAGCAGGCGGTGTCTCAGGGCAGCAGCGACTCTCAGATCCTGGATCTCTCAAATCGCT
TTTACACCCTGATCCCCCACGACTTTGGGATGAAGAAGCCTCCGCTCCTGAACAATGCAGACAGTGTGCA
GGCCAAGGTGGAAATGCTTGACAACCTGCTGGACATCGAGGTGGCCTACAGTCTGCTCAGGGGAGGGTCT
GATGATAGCAGCAAGGATCCCATCGATGTCAACTATGAGAAGCTCAAAACTGACATTAAGGTGGTTGACA
GAGATTCTGAAGAAGCCGAGATCATCAGGAAGTATGTTAAGAACACTCATGCAACCACACACAATGCGTA
TGACTTGGAAGTCATCGATATCTTTAAGATAGAGCGTGAAGGCGAATGCCAGCGTTACAAGCCCTTTAAG
CAGCTTCATAACCGAAGATTGCTGTGGCACGGGTCCAGGACCACCAACTTTGCTGGGATCCTGTCCCAGG
GTCTTCGGATAGCCCCGCCTGAAGCGCCCGTGACAGGCTACATGTTTGGTAAAGGGATCTATTTCGCTGA
CATGGTCTCCAAGAGTGCCAACTACTGCCATACGTCTCAGGGAGACCCAATAGGCTTAATCCTGTTGGGA
GAAGTTGCCCTTGGAAACATGTATGAACTGAAGCACGCTTCACATATCAGCAAGTTACCCAAGGGCAAGC
ACAGTGTCAAAGGTTTGGGCAAAACTACCCCTGATCCTTCAGCTAACATTAGTCTGGATGGTGTAGACGT
TCCTCTTGGGACCGGGATTTCATCTGGTGTGAATGACACCTCTCTACTATATAACGAGTACATTGTCTAT
GATATTGCTCAGGTAAATCTGAAGTATCTGCTGAAACTGAAATTCAATTTTAAGACCTCCCTGTGGTAAA
CCCAGCTTTCTTGTACAAAGTGGTGATAATCGAATTCCGATAATCAACCTCTGGATTACAAAATTTGTGA
AAGATTGACTGGTATTCTTAACTATGTTGCTCCTTTTACGCTATGTGGATACGCTGCTTTAATGCCTTTG
TATCATGCTATTGCTTCCCGTATGGCTTTCATTTTCTCCTCCTTGTATAAATCCTGGTTGCTGTCTCTTT
ATGAGGAGTTGTGGCCCGTTGTCAGGCAACGTGGCGTGGTGTGCACTGTGTTTGCTGACGCAACCCCCAC
TGGTTGGGGCATTGCCACCACCTGTCAGCTCCTTTCCGGGACTTTCGCTTTCCCCCTCCCTATTGCCACG
GCGGAACTCATCGCCGCCTGCCTTGCCCGCTGCTGGACAGGGGCTCGGCTGTTGGGCACTGACAATTCCG
TGGTGTTGTCGGGGAAGCTGACGTCCTTTCCATGGCTGCTCGCCTGTGTTGCCACCTGGATTCTGCGCGG
GACGTCCTTCTGCTACGTCCCTTCGGCCCTCAATCCAGCGGACCTTCCTTCCCGCGGCCTGCTGCCGGCT
CTGCGGCCTCTTCCGCGTCTTCGCCTTCGCCCTCAGACGAGTCGGATCTCCCTTTGGGCCGCCTCCCCGC
ATCGGGAATTCCCGCGGTTCGAATTCTACCGGGTAGGGGAGGCGCTTTTCCCAAGGCAGTCTGGAGCATG
CGCTTTAGCAGCCCCGCTGGGCACTTGGCGCTACACAAGTGGCCTCTGGCCTCGCACACATTCCACATCC
ACCGGTAGGCGCCAACCGGCTCCGTTCTTTGGTGGCCCCTTCGCGCCACCTTCTACTCCTCCCCTAGTCA
GGAAGTTCCCCCCCGCCCCGCAGCTCGCGTCGTGCAGGACGTGACAAATGGAAGTAGCACGTCTCACTAG
TCTCGTGCAGATGGACAGCACCGCTGAGCAATGGAAGCGGGTAGGCCTTTGGGGCAGCGGCCAATAGCAG
CTTTGCTCCTTCGCTTTCTGGGCTCAGAGGCTGGGAAGGGGTGGGTCCGGGGGCGGGCTCAGGGGCGGGC
TCAGGGGCGGGGCGGGCGCCCGAAGGTCCTCCGGAGGCCCGGCATTCTGCACGCTTCAAAAGCGCACGTC
TGCCGCGCTGTTCTCCTCTTCCTCATCTCCGGGCCTTTCGACCTCACGTGGCCACCATGAAAAAGCCTGA
ACTCACCGCGACGTCTGTCGAGAAGTTTCTGATCGAAAAGTTCGACAGCGTCTCCGACCTGATGCAGCTC
TCGGAGGGCGAAGAATCTCGTGCTTTCAGCTTCGATGTAGGAGGGCGTGGATATGTCCTGCGGGTAAATA
GCTGCGCCGATGGTTTCTACAAAGATCGTTATGTTTATCGGCACTTTGCATCGGCCGCGCTCCCGATTCC
GGAAGTGCTTGACATTGGGGAATTTAGCGAGAGCCTGACCTATTGCATCTCCCGCCGTGCACAGGGTGTC
ACGTTGCAAGACCTGCCTGAAACCGAACTGCCCGCTGTTCTGCAGCCGGTCGCGGAGGCCATGGATGCGA
TCGCTGCGGCCGATCTTAGCCAGACGAGCGGGTTCGGCCCATTCGGACCGCAAGGAATCGGTCAATACAC
TACATGGCGTGATTTCATATGCGCGATTGCTGATCCCCATGTGTATCACTGGCAAACTGTGATGGACGAC
ACCGTCAGTGCGTCCGTCGCGCAGGCTCTCGATGAGCTGATGCTTTGGGCCGAGGACTGCCCCGAAGTCC
GGCACCTCGTGCACGCGGATTTCGGCTCCAACAATGTCCTGACGGACAATGGCCGCATAACAGCGGTCAT
TGACTGGAGCGAGGCGATGTTCGGGGATTCCCAATACGAGGTCGCCAACATCTTCTTCTGGAGGCCGTGG
TTGGCTTGTATGGAGCAGCAGACGCGCTACTTCGAGCGGAGGCATCCGGAGCTTGCAGGATCGCCGCGGC
TCCGGGCGTATATGCTCCGCATTGGTCTTGACCAACTCTATCAGAGCTTGGTTGACGGCAATTTCGATGA
TGCAGCTTGGGCGCAGGGTCGATGCGACGCAATCGTCCGATCCGGAGCCGGGACTGTCGGGCGTACACAA
ATCGCCCGCAGAAGCGCGGCCGTCTGGACCGATGGCTGTGTAGAAGTACTCGCCGATAGTGGAAACCGAC
GCCCCAGCACTCGTCCGAGGGCAAAGGAATAGGGTACCTTTAAGACCAATGACTTACAAGGCAGCTGTAG
ATCTTAGCCACTTTTTAAAAGAAAAGGGGGGACTGGAAGGGCTAATTCACTCCCAACGAAGACAAGATCT
GCTTTTTGCTTGTACTGGGTCTCTCTGGTTAGACCAGATCTGAGCCTGGGAGCTCTCTGGCTAACTAGGG
AACCCACTGCTTAAGCCTCAATAAAGCTTGCCTTGAGTGCTTCAAGTAGTGTGTGCCCGTCTGTTGTGTG
ACTCTGGTAACTAGAGATCCCTCAGACCCTTTTAGTCAGTGTGGAAAATCTCTAGCAGTAGTAGTTCATG
TCATCTTATTATTCAGTATTTATAACTTGCAAAGAAATGAATATCAGAGAGTGAGAGGAACTTGTTTATT
GCAGCTTATAATGGTTACAAATAAAGCAATAGCATCACAAATTTCACAAATAAAGCATTTTTTTCACTGC
ATTCTAGTTGTGGTTTGTCCAAACTCATCAATGTATCTTATCATGTCTGGCTCTAGCTATCCCGCCCCTA
ACTCCGCCCATCCCGCCCCTAACTCCGCCCAGTTCCGCCCATTCTCCGCCCCATGGCTGACTAATTTTTT
TTATTTATGCAGAGGCCGAGGCCGCCTCGGCCTCTGAGCTATTCCAGAAGTAGTGAGGAGGCTTTTTTGG
AGGCCTAGGGACGTACCCAATTCGCCCTATAGTGAGTCGTATTACGCGCGCTCACTGGCCGTCGTTTTAC
AACGTCGTGACTGGGAAAACCCTGGCGTTACCCAACTTAATCGCCTTGCAGCACATCCCCCTTTCGCCAG
CTGGCGTAATAGCGAAGAGGCCCGCACCGATCGCCCTTCCCAACAGTTGCGCAGCCTGAATGGCGAATGG
G
[124 nt withheld, positions 10012-10135]
C
[91 nt withheld, positions 10137-10227]
A
[49 nt withheld, positions 10229-10277]
CCTTTGACGTTGGAGTCCACGTTCTTT
[37 nt withheld, positions 10305-10341]
ACCCTATCTCGGTCTATTCTTTTGATTTATAAGGGATTTTGCCGATTTCGGCCTATTGGTTAAAAAATGA
GCTGATTTAACAAAAATTTAACGCGAATTTTAACAAAATATTAACGCTTACAATTTAGGTGGCACTTTTC
GGGGAAATGTGCGCGGAACCCCTATTTGTTTATTTTTCTAAATACATTCAAATATGTATCCGCTCATGAG
ACAATAACCCTGATAAATGCTTCAATAATATTGAAAAAGGAAGAGTATGAGTATTCAACATTTCCGTGTC
GCCCTTATTCCCTTTTTTGCGGCATTTTGCCTTCCTGTTTTTGCTCACCCAGAAACGCTGGTGAAAGTAA
AAGATGCTGAAGATCAGTTGGGTGCACGAGTGGGTTACATCGAACTGGATCTCAACAGCGGTAAGATCCT
TGAGAGTTTTCGCCCCGAAGAACGTTTTCCAATGATGAGCACTTTTAAAGTTCTGCTATGTGGCGCGGTA
TTATCCCGTATTGACGCCGGGCAAGAGCAACTCGGTCGCCGCATACACTATTCTCAGAATGACTTGGTTG
AGTACTCACCAGTCACAGAAAAGCATCTTACGGATGGCATGACAGTAAGAGAATTATGCAGTGCTGCCAT
AACCATGAGTGATAACACTGCGGCCAACTTACTTCTGACAACGATCGGAGGACCGAAGGAGCTAACCGCT
TTTTTGCACAACATGGGGGATCATGTAACTCGCCTTGATCGTTGGGAACCGGAGCTGAATGAAGCCATAC
CAAACGACGAGCGTGACACCACGATGCCTGTAGCAATGGCAACAACGTTGCGCAAACTATTAACTGGCGA
ACTACTTACTCTAGCTTCCCGGCAACAATTAATAGACTGGATGGAGGCGGATAAAGTTGCAGGACCACTT
CTGCGCTCGGCCCTTCCGGCTGGCTGGTTTATTGCTGATAAATCTGGAGCCGGTGAGCGTGGGTCTCGCG
GTATCATTGCAGCACTGGGGCCAGATGGTAAGCCCTCCCGTATCGTAGTTATCTACACGACGGGGAGTCA
GGCAACTATGGATGAACGAAATAGACAGATCGCTGAGATAGGTGCCTCACTGATTAAGCATTGGTAACTG
TCAGACCAAGTTTACTCATATATACTTTAGATTGATTTAAAACTTCATTTTTAATTTAAAAGGATCTAGG
TGAAGATCCTTTTTGATAATCTCATGACCAAAATCCCTTAACGTGAGTTTTCGTTCCACTGAGCGTCAGA
CCCCGTAGAAAAGATCAAAGGATCTTCTTGAGATCCTTTTTTTCTGCGCGTAATCTGCTGCTTGCAAACA
AAAAAACCACCGCTACCAGCGGTGGTTTGTTTGCCGGATCAAGAGCTACCAACTCTTTTTCCGAAGGTAA
CTGGCTTCAGCAGAGCGCAGATACCAAATACTGTTCTTCTAGTGTAGCCGTAGTTAGGCCACCACTTCAA
GAACTCTGTAGCACCGCCTACATACCTCGCTCTGCTAATCCTGTTACCAGTGGCTGCTGCCAGTGGCGAT
AAGTCGTGTCTTACCGGGTTGGACTCAAGACGATAGTTACCGGATAAGGCGCAGCGGTCGGGCTGAACGG
GGGGTTCGTGCACACAGCCCAGCTTGGAGCGAACGACCTACACCGAACTGAGATACCTACAGCGTGAGCT
ATGAGAAAGCGCCACGCTTCCCGAAGAGAGAAAGGCGGACAGGTATCCGGTAAGCGGCAGGGTCGGAACA
GGAGAGCGCACGAGGGAGCTTCCAGGGGGAAACGCCTGGTATCTTTATAGTCCTGTCGGGTTTCGCCACC
TCTGACTTGAGCGTCGATTTTTGTGATGCTCGTCAGGGGGGCGGAGCCTATGGAAAAACGCCAGCAACGC
GGCCTTTTTACGGTTCCTGGCCTTTTGCTGGCCTTTTGCTCACATGTTCTTTCCTGCGTTATCCCCTGAT
TCTGTGGATAACCGTATTACCGCCTTTGAGTGAGCTGATACCGCTCGCCGCAGCCGAACGACCGAGCGCA
GCGAGTCAGTGAGCGAGGAAGCGGAAGAGCGCCCAATACGCAAACCGCCTCTCCCCGCGCGTTGGCCGAT
TCATTAATGCAGCTGGCACGACAGGTTTCCCGACTGGAAAGCGGGCAGTGAGCGCAACGCAATTAATGTG
AGTTAGCTCACTCATTAGGCACCCCAGGCTTTACACTTTATGCTTCCGGCTCGTATGTTGTGTGGAATTG
TGAGCGGATAACAATTTCACACAGGAAACAGCTATGACCATGATTACGCCAAGCGCGCAATTAACCCTCA
CTAAAGGGAACAAAAGCTGGAGCTGCAAGCTT
Features (pLannotate 1.2.2; 33 found; start..end, strand, type, name):
      3..229     +  promoter       RSV promoter: Rous sarcoma virus enhancer/promoter
    230..410     +  LTR            5' LTR (truncated): truncated 5' long terminal repeat (LTR) from HIV-1
    457..582     +  misc_feature   HIV-1 Ψ: packaging signal of human immunodeficiency virus type 1
    566..929     +  CDS            HIV-1 gag (fragment): gag protein from human immunodeficiency virus 1; gag
   1075..1308    +  misc_feature   RRE: The Rev response element (RRE) of HIV-1 allows for Rev-dependent mRNA export from the nucleus to the cytoplasm.
   1685..1785    +  CDS            Rev (fragment): human immunodeficiency virus 1 (HIV-1) Rev protein; rev; enhances nuclear export of unspliced and incompletely spliced viral mRNAs
   1803..1920    +  misc_feature   cPPT/CTS: central polypurine tract and central termination sequence of HIV-1
   1938..1958    +  protein_bind   attB4: mutant version of attB; core recombination site for the Gateway® BP reaction BP Clonase™
   1978..2189    +  promoter       EF-1α core promoter: core promoter for human elongation factor EF-1α
   2190..2299    +  intron         EF-1α intron A (fragment): intron upstream of the start codon of human EF-1α
   2925..3128    +  intron         EF-1α intron A: truncated intron upstream of the start codon of human EF-1α
   3137..3161    +  protein_bind   attB1: mutant version of attB; recombination site for the Gateway® BP reaction BP Clonase™
   3168..3884    +  CDS            EGFP: EGFP is a basic (constitutively fluorescent) green fluorescent protein published in 1996, derived from Aequorea victoria. It is reported to be a rapidly-maturing weak dimer with moderate acid sensitivity.
   3885..6926    +  CDS            PARP1: PARP1_HUMAN - Also known as ADPRT From Homo sapiens (Human).
   6930..6954    -  protein_bind   attB2: mutant version of attB; recombination site for the Gateway® BP reaction BP Clonase™
   6972..7560    +  misc_feature   WPRE: woodchuck hepatitis virus posttranscriptional regulatory element
   7591..8090    +  promoter       PGK promoter: mouse phosphoglycerate kinase 1 promoter
   8107..9129    +  CDS            hph: KHYB_ECOLX - Experimental evidence at protein level: Swiss-Prot protein existence level 1. The aminoglycoside phosphotransferases achieve inactivation of their antibiotic substrates by phosphorylation. Only phosphorylates hygromycin and closely related compounds such as demethyl analogs and destomycin. From Escherichia coli.
   9125..9202    +  CDS            nef (fragment): NEF_HV1Z2 - Experimental evidence at protein level: Swiss-Prot protein existence level 1. Extracellular Nef protein targets CD4(+) T-lymphocytes for apoptosis by interacting with CXCR4 surface receptors. From Human immunodeficiency virus type 1 group M subtype D (isolate Z2/CDC-Z34) (HIV-1).
   9204..9437    +  LTR            3' LTR (ΔU3): self-inactivating 3' long terminal repeat (LTR) from HIV-1
   9509..9630    +  polyA_signal   SV40 poly(A) signal: SV40 polyadenylation signal
   9670..9805    +  rep_origin     SV40 ori: SV40 origin of replication
   9826..9844    -  promoter       T7 promoter: promoter for bacteriophage T7 RNA polymerase
   9852..10007   +  CDS            lacZα (fragment): LacZα fragment of β-galactosidase; lacZ fragment
  10012..10440   +  rep_origin     f1 ori (sequence partly withheld): f1 bacteriophage origin of replication; arrow indicates direction of (+) strand synthesis
  10493..10597   +  promoter       AmpR promoter: bla
  10598..11458   +  CDS            AmpR: β-lactamase; bla; confers resistance to ampicillin, carbenicillin, and related antibiotics
  11629..12217   +  rep_origin     ori: high-copy-number ColE1/pMB1/pBR322/pUC origin of replication
  12400..12492   +  CDS            lacI (fragment): lac repressor; lacI; The lac repressor binds to the lac operator to inhibit transcription in E. coli. This inhibition can be relieved by adding lactose or isopropyl-β-D-thiogalactopyranoside (IPTG).
  12505..12526   +  protein_bind   CAP binding site: CAP binding activates transcription in the presence of cAMP. E. coli catabolite activator protein
  12541..12571   +  promoter       lac promoter: promoter for the E. coli lac operon
  12575..12597   +  protein_bind   lac operator (fragment): The lac repressor binds to the lac operator to inhibit transcription in E. coli. This inhibition can be relieved by adding lactose or isopropyl-β-D-thiogalactopyranoside (IPTG). lac repressor encoded by lacI
  12640..12658   +  promoter       T3 promoter: promoter for bacteriophage T3 RNA polymerase
