[The description below was written by a language model from this plasmid's Addgene catalogue record and pLannotate feature annotations shown in this document.]
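Description:
pLV-Hygro-EF1A-EGFP-PARP1 is a 12.7 kb lentiviral transfer plasmid for mammalian expression, built on a commercial VectorBuilder backbone. It carries human poly(ADP-ribose) polymerase 1 (PARP1) fused at its N-terminus to EGFP. In bacteria it is maintained through a high-copy ColE1/pUC-type origin and selected with ampicillin via the β-lactamase gene. The backbone also contains an f1 origin, an SV40 origin and remnants of a lac/T7/T3 cloning region.

The viral portion has a third-generation, self-inactivating layout. An RSV promoter replaces the U3 region of a truncated HIV-1 5' LTR to drive genomic RNA production in packaging cells. It is followed by the Ψ packaging signal with a gag fragment, the Rev response element for Rev-dependent nuclear export, and the cPPT/CTS, which aids nuclear import of the reverse-transcribed genome. A ΔU3 3' LTR and a downstream SV40 poly(A) signal close the cassette.

Between these elements, the human EF-1α promoter with its intron A drives the contiguous EGFP-PARP1 open reading frame. Gateway attB4, attB1 and attB2 sites flank the promoter and the coding sequence, reflecting modular recombinational assembly. A WPRE follows the fusion gene to enhance transcript stability and expression. A separate mouse PGK promoter then drives the hygromycin phosphotransferase gene, so transduced cells can be selected with hygromycin.

The construct suits the generation of stable cell lines expressing fluorescent PARP1. The associated publication concerns the assembly and disassembly dynamics of base excision and single-strand break repair protein complexes, consistent with live-cell imaging of PARP1 recruitment to DNA damage.
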