Addgene plasmid #176146: pLV-Hygro-EF1A-EGFP-PARP1
Purpose: EGFP fused to the N-terminus of PARP1 & a hygromycin resistance cassette
Depositing lab: Robert Sobol. Depositing organization: University of South Alabama, Mitchell Cancer Institute. Publication: Temporal dynamics of base excision/single-strand break repair protein complex assembly/disassembly are modulated by the PARP/NAD(+)/SIRT6 axis. Koczor CA, Saville KM, Andrews JF, Clark J, Fang Q, Li J, Al-Rahahleh RQ, Ibrahim M, McClellan S, Makarov MV, Migaud ME, Sobol RW. Cell Rep. 2021 Nov 2;37(5):109917. doi: 10.1016/j.celrep.2021.109917. PubMed 34731617.
Backbone
  Vector backbone: Lentivirus
  Backbone manufacturer: VectorBuilder
  Total vector size (bp): 12683
  Vector type: Mammalian Expression, Lentiviral
  Selectable markers: Hygromycin
Growth in bacteria
  Bacterial resistance: Ampicillin, 100 μg/mL
  Growth temperature: 37°C
  Growth strain: NEB Stable
  Copy number: High Copy
Gene/Insert
  Gene/Insert name: Poly(ADP-Ribose) Polymerase 1
  Species: H. sapiens (human)
  Insert size (bp): 3045
  Entrez Gene: PARP1 (a.k.a. ADPRT, ADPRT 1, ADPRT1, ARTD1, PARP, PARP-1, PARS, PPOL, Poly-PARP, pADPRT-1)
  Promoter: EF1A
  Tag / fusion protein: EGFP (N terminal on insert)
  Cloning method: Unknown
  Sequencing primers: 5′ N/A
Resource information
  A portion of this plasmid was derived from a plasmid made by: VectorBuilder
Terms and licenses: Academic/Nonprofit Terms; Industry Terms: Not Available to Industry
How to cite: pLV-Hygro-EF1A-EGFP-PARP1 was a gift from Robert Sobol (Addgene plasmid # 176146 ; http://n2t.net/addgene:176146 ; RRID:Addgene_176146)
